>Addgene plasmid #154046 | enz.079-GCN5 | addgene full sequence | sequence record 317670 | Addgene NGS Result
TAATACGACTCACTATAGGGAGATACTAGAGAGCTGTCAAAGGATGTGCTTTCCGGTCTGATGAGTCCGT
GAGGACGAAACAGCCTCTACAAATAATTTTGTTTAAGAAAGAGGGGACAAACTAGTATGCATCACCATCA
CCATCACGGCGGTAGTGGCAAAATCGAAGAAGGTAAACTGGTAATCTGGATTAACGGCGATAAAGGCTAT
AACGGTCTCGCTGAAGTCGGTAAGAAATTCGAGAAAGATACCGGAATTAAAGTCACCGTTGAGCATCCGG
ATAAACTGGAAGAGAAATTCCCACAGGTTGCGGCAACTGGCGATGGCCCTGACATTATCTTCTGGGCACA
CGACCGCTTTGGTGGCTACGCTCAATCTGGCCTGTTGGCTGAAATCACCCCGGACAAAGCGTTCCAGGAC
AAGCTGTATCCGTTTACCTGGGATGCCGTACGTTACAACGGCAAGCTGATTGCTTACCCGATCGCTGTTG
AAGCGTTATCGCTGATTTATAACAAAGATCTGCTGCCGAACCAGCCAAAAACCTGGGAAGAGATCCCGGC
GCTGGATAAAGAACTGAAAGCGAAAGGTAAGAGCGCGCTGATGTTCAACCTGCAAGAACCGTACTTCACC
TGGCCGCTGATTGCTGCTGACGGGGGTTATGCGTTCAAGTATGAAAACGGCAAGTACGACATTAAAGACG
TGGGCGTGGATAACGCTGGCGCGAAAGCGGGTCTGACCTTCCTGGTTGACCTGATTAAAAACAAACACAT
GAATGCAGACACCGATTACTCCATCGCAGAAGCTGCCTTTAATAAAGGCGAAACAGCGATGACCATCAAC
GGCCCGTGGGCATGGTCCAACATCGACACCAGCAAAGTGAATTATGGTGTAACGGTACTGCCGACCTTCA
AGGGTCAACCATCCAAACCGTTCGTTGGCGTGCTGAGCGCAGGTATTAACGCCGCCAGTCCGAACAAAGA
GCTGGCGAAAGAGTTCCTCGAAAACTATCTGCTGACTGATGAAGGTCTGGAAGCGGTTAATAAAGACAAA
CCGCTGGGTGCCGTAGCGCTGAAGTCTTACGAGGAAGAGTTGGCGAAAGATCCACGTATTGCCGCCACCA
TGGAAAACGCCCAGAAAGGTGAAATCATGCCGAACATCCCGCAGATGTCCGCTTTCTGGTATGCCGTGCG
TACTGCGGTGATCAACGCCGCCAGCGGTCGTCAGACTGTCGATGAAGCCCTGAAAGACGCGCAGACTCGT
ATCACCAAGGAACTGGTTGCAAGTGCTAAAGAAAACCTGTATTTTCAGGGCATGGTCACAAAACATCAGA
TTGAAGAGGATCATCTGGACGGTGCCACAACGGACCCAGAAGTCAAACGCGTCAAGCTGGAAAATAACGT
GGAAGAAATTCAGCCGGAACAGGCCGAGACCAATAAACAGGAAGGTACGGATAAAGAGAACAAGGGCAAA
TTTGAGAAAGAAACAGAAAGGATTGGCGGCAGTGAAGTCGTTACAGATGTCGAAAAAGGCATCGTGAAAT
TCGAGTTCGACGGCGTAGAATATACCTTCAAGGAACGCCCCTCTGTGGTGGAGGAGAACGAGGGGAAAAT
CGAGTTTCGCGTTGTAAATAATGATAATACGAAAGAAAACATGATGGTTCTAACTGGCCTGAAAAATATC
TTCCAGAAACAACTGCCCAAAATGCCCAAGGAATACATTGCACGCCTGGTCTATGATCGATCGCATCTTT
CGATGGCTGTTATCCGCAAACCTTTAACTGTGGTGGGCGGCATTACTTACCGTCCGTTCGATAAACGTGA
ATTCGCGGAAATCGTCTTCTGCGCAATTTCCTCAACGGAGCAAGTGCGCGGTTACGGGGCACATCTGATG
AACCATCTGAAAGATTATGTTCGCAATACCAGCAACATTAAATATTTCCTGACGTATGCAGATAACTATG
CCATTGGTTATTTCAAAAAGCAGGGCTTTACCAAAGAAATTACCCTTGATAAAAGCATTTGGATGGGTTA
CATTAAAGATTATGAAGGTGGAACCCTCATGCAGTGCAGCATGCTGCCGCGAATTCGCTACCTGGACGCT
GGTAAAATTTTGCTGCTGCAGGAAGCCGCCTTGCGTCGCAAAATCCGCACGATTTCAAAATCGCACATCG
TGCGCCCAGGACTGGAACAATTTAAAGATCTGAATAACATCAAACCGATAGATCCGATGACTATTCCGGG
ATTGAAAGAGGCTGGGTGGACACCCGAGATGGATGCCCTGGCGCAGAGGCCGAAGCGTGGCCCTCACGAT
GCGGCAATACAGAATATCTTGACGGAGCTCCAGAACCATGCGGCCGCGTGGCCGTTTCTGCAACCGGTGA
ACAAGGAGGAAGTTCCAGACTACTACGATTTCATTAAAGAGCCGATGGATTTAAGCACTATGGAAATCAA
GCTGGAAAGCAATAAATACCAGAAAATGGAAGATTTTATCTATGATGCGAGACTGGTATTCAATAACTGC
CGTATGTACAATGGCGAAAACACTTCATATTACAAATATGCGAACCGCCTCGAAAAATTTTTCAACAATA
AGGTGAAAGAAATTCCGGAGTACTCACACCTGATCGACTAATAATACTAGAGCCAGGCATCAAATAAAAC
GAAAGGCTCAGTCGAAAGACTGGGCCTTTCGTTTTATCTGTTGTTTGTCGGTGAACGCTCTCTACTAGAG
TCACACTGGCTCACCTTCGGGTGGGCCTTTCTGCGTTTATATACTAGTAGCCAGTCCGGCAAAAAAGGGC
AAGGTGTCACCACCCTGCCCTTTTTCTTTAAAACCGAAAAGATTACTTCGCGTTATGCAGGCTTCCTCGC
TCACTGACTCGCTGCGCTCGGTCGTTCGGCTGCGGCGAGCGGTATCAGCTCACTCAAAGGCGGTAATCTC
GAGTCCCGTCAAGTCAGCGTAATGCTCTGCCAGTGTTACAACCAATTAACCAATTCTGATTAGAAAAACT
CATCGAGCATCAAATGAAACTGCAATTTATTCATATCAGGATTATCAATACCATATTTTTGAAAAAGCCG
TTTCTGTAATGAAGGAGAAAACTCACCGAGGCAGTTCCATAGGATGGCAAGATCCTGGTATCGGTCTGCG
ATTCCGACTCGTCCAACATCAATACAACCTATTAATTTCCCCTCGTCAAAAATAAGGTTATCAAGTGAGA
AATCACCATGAGTGACGACTGAATCCGGTGAGAATGGCAAAAGCTTATGCATTTCTTTCCAGACTTGTTC
AACAGGCCAGCCATTACGCTCGTCATCAAAATCACTCGCATCAACCAAACCGTTATTCATTCGTGATTGC
GCCTGAGCGAGACGAAATACGCGATCGCTGTTAAAAGGACAATTACAAACAGGAATCGAATGCAACCGGC
GCAGGAACACTGCCAGCGCATCAACAATATTTTCACCTGAATCAGGATATTCTTCTAATACCTGGAATGC
TGTTTTCCCGGGGATCGCAGTGGTGAGTAACCATGCATCATCAGGAGTACGGATAAAATGCTTGATGGTC
GGAAGAGGCATAAATTCCGTCAGCCAGTTTAGTCTGACCATCTCATCTGTAACATCATTGGCAACGCTAC
CTTTGCCATGTTTCAGAAACAACTCTGGCGCATCGGGCTTCCCATACAATCGATAGATTGTCGCACCTGA
TTGCCCGACATTATCGCGAGCCCATTTATACCCATATAAATCAGCATCCATGTTGGAATTTAATCGCGGC
CTGGAGCAAGACGTTTCCCGTTGAATATGGCTCATAACACCCCTTGTATTACTGTTTATGTAAGCAGACA
GTTTTATTGTTCATGATGATATATTTTTATCTTGTGCAATGTAACATCAGAGATTTTGAGACACAACGTG
GCTTTGTTGAATAAATCGAACTTTTGCTGAGTTGAAGGATCAGATCACGCATCTTCCCGACAACGCAGAC
CGTTCCGTGGCAAAGCAAAAGTTCAAAATCACCAACTGGTCCACCTACAACAAAGCTCTCATCAACCGTG
GCTCCCTCACTTTCTGGCTGGATGATGGGGCGATTCAGGCCTGGTATGAGTCAGCAACACCTTCTTCACG
AGGCAGACCTCAGCGCTAGCGGAGTGTATACTGGCTTACTATGTTGGCACTGATGAGGGTGTCAGTGAAG
TGCTTCATGTGGCAGGAGAAAAAAGGCTGCACCGGTGCGTCAGCAGAATATGTGATACAGGATATATTCC
GCTTCCTCGCTCACTGACTCGCTACGCTCGGTCGTTCGACTGCGGCGAGCGGAAATGGCTTACGAACGGG
GCGGAGATTTCCTGGAAGATGCCAGGAAGATACTTAACAGGGAAGTGAGAGGGCCGCGGCAAAGCCGTTT
TTCCATAGGCTCCGCCCCCCTGACAAGCATCACGAAATCTGACGCTCAAATCAGTGGTGGCGAAACCCGA
CAGGACTATAAAGATACCAGGCGTTTCCCCCTGGCGGCTCCCTCGTGCGCTCTCCTGTTCCTGCCTTTCG
GTTTACCGGTGTCATTCCGCTGTTATGGCCGCGTTTGTCTCATTCCACGCCTGACACTCAGTTCCGGGTA
GGCAGTTCGCTCCAAGCTGGACTGTATGCACGAACCCCCCGTTCAGTCCGACCGCTGCGCCTTATCCGGT
AACTATCGTCTTGAGTCCAACCCGGAAAGACATGCAAAAGCACCACTGGCAGCAGCCACTGGTAATTGAT
TTAGAGGAGTTAGTCTTGAAGTCATGCGCCGGTTAAGGCTAAACTGAAAGGACAAGTTTTGGTGACTGCG
CTCCTCCAAGCCAGTTACCTCGGTTCAAAGAGTTGGTAGCTCAGAGAACCTTCGAAAAACCGCCCTGCAA
GGCGGTTTTTTCGTTTTCAGAGCAAGAGATTACGCGCAGACCAAAACGATCTCAAGAAGATCATCTTATT
AAGGGGTCTGACGCTCAGTGGAACGAAAACTCACGTTAAGGGATTTTGGTCATGAGATTATCAAAAAGGA
TCTTCACCTAGATCCTTTTAAATTAAAAATGAAGTTTTAAATCAATCTAAAGTATATATGAGTAAACTTG
GTCTGACAGTTACCAATGCTTAATCAGTGAGGCACCTATCTCAGCGATCTGTCTATTTCGTTCATCCATA
GTTGCCTGACTCCCCGTCGTGTAGATAACTACGATACGGGAGGGCTTACCATCTGGCCCCAGTGCTGCAA
TGATACCGCGAGACCCACGCTCACCGGCTCCAGATTTATCAGCAATAAACCAGCCAGCCGGAAGGGCCGA
GCGCAGAAGTGGTCCTGCAACTTTATCCGCCTCCATCCAGTCTATTCCATGGTGCCACCTGACGTCTAAG
AAACCATTATTATCATGACATTAACCTATAAAAATAGGTGTATCACGAGTCGCTTGAATTCGCTGCAGCT
TCTAGAG
Features (pLannotate 1.2.2; 14 found; start..end, strand, type, name):
      1..19      +  promoter       T7 promoter: promoter for bacteriophage T7 RNA polymerase
     42..83      +  misc_RNA       sTRSV HHRz (fragment): hammerhead ribozyme from the tobacco ringspot virus satellite RNA (Khvorova et al., 2003)
    130..147     +  CDS            7xHis (fragment): 6xHis affinity tag
    160..1257    +  CDS            MBP: maltose binding protein from E. coli; malE (mutated); This version of the gene does not encode a signal sequence, so MBP will remain in the cytosol.
   1291..1311    +  CDS            TEV site: tobacco etch virus (TEV) protease recognition and cleavage site
   1312..2628    +  CDS            GCN5: GCN5_YEAST - Also known as ADA4 From Saccharomyces cerevisiae (strain ATCC 204508 / S288c) (Baker's yeast).
   2651..2722    +  terminator     rrnB T1 terminator: transcription terminator T1 from the E. coli rrnB gene
   2738..2765    +  terminator     T7Te terminator: phage T7 early transcription terminator
   2785..2842    +  terminator     his operon terminator: This putative transcriptin terminator from the E. coli his operon has a 2-bp deletion introduced during synthesis. Its efficiency has not been determined.
   3000..3815    -  CDS            KanR: aminoglycoside phosphotransferase; aph(3')-Ia; confers resistance to kanamycin in bacteria or G418 (Geneticin®) in eukaryotes
   4142..4168    +  misc_feature   bom (fragment): basis of mobility region from pBR322
   4267..4322    -  rep_origin     RSF ori (fragment): Plasmids containing the RSF 1030 origin of replication can be propagated in E. coli cells that contain additional plasmids with compatible origins.
   4410..4955    -  rep_origin     p15A ori: Plasmids containing the medium-copy-number p15A origin of replication can be propagated in E. coli cells that contain a second plasmid with the ColE1 origin.
   5121..5366    -  CDS            bla(M) (fragment): β-lactamase lacking the signal sequence; bla(M); allows cytosolic expression of β-lactamase
