[The description below was written by a language model from this plasmid's Addgene catalogue record and pLannotate feature annotations shown in this document.]
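Description:
enz.079-GCN5 is a bacterial expression plasmid built on the pAJM.029 backbone for producing the Saccharomyces cerevisiae histone acetyltransferase GCN5 in E. coli. It is selected with kanamycin through an aph(3')-Ia (KanR) gene and replicates from a p15A origin, consistent with the catalogue's low-copy designation; p15A is compatible with ColE1-type plasmids, so the construct can in principle be co-maintained with a second vector. The annotation also picks up short fragments of an RSF origin, a pBR322 bom region and a signal-less β-lactamase. These are partial matches rather than complete functional elements, and ampicillin resistance is not listed for this plasmid. The catalogue gives a total size of 5454 bp, while the sequenced record is 5,467 nt, a small discrepancy the record does not explain.

The expression cassette is driven by a T7 promoter, so it needs a host that supplies T7 RNA polymerase. Just downstream lies a fragment of the sTRSV hammerhead ribozyme, a type of element commonly placed there as an insulator that cleaves the 5′ leader to give a defined transcript end, although the record does not state its role here. The open reading frame encodes an N-terminal His tag, a cytosolic maltose-binding protein lacking its signal sequence, a TEV protease site and then GCN5. This arrangement allows affinity purification and improved solubility through His and MBP, followed by removal of the tags by TEV cleavage. Transcription is stopped by three terminators in series: rrnB T1, T7Te and a his operon terminator. The associated publication concerns silica nanostructures made using diatom peptides with designed post-translational modifications, suggesting GCN5 serves there as a peptide-modifying acetyltransferase.
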