Addgene plasmid #154046: enz.079-GCN5
Purpose: Expresses GCN5 in E. coli
Depositing lab: Christopher Voigt. Depositing organization: Massachusetts Institute of Technology. Publication: Silica Nanostructures Produced Using Diatom Peptides with Designed Post-Translational Modifications. Wallace AK, Chanut N, Voigt CA. Advanced Functional Materials 2020 10.1002/adfm.202000849.
Backbone
  Vector backbone: pAJM.029
  Backbone size w/o insert (bp): 2922
  Total vector size (bp): 5454
  Vector type: Bacterial Expression
Growth in bacteria
  Bacterial resistance: Kanamycin, 50 μg/mL
  Growth temperature: 37°C
  Growth strain: DH5alpha
  Copy number: Low Copy
Gene/Insert
  Gene/Insert name: Histone acetyltransferase GCN5 (alt names: GCN5; His-MBP-TEV-GCN5)
  Species: S. cerevisiae (budding yeast)
  Insert size (bp): 2505
  Entrez Gene: GCN5 (a.k.a. YGR252W, AAS104, ADA4, KAT2, SWI9)
  Promoter: T7
  Tag / fusion protein: His, MBP (N terminal on insert)
  Cloning method: Gibson Cloning
  Sequencing primers: 5′ GAATTCGCTGCAGCTTCTAGAGTAATACG; 3′ GCTACTAGTATATAAACGCAGAAAGGCCC
Terms and licenses: Academic/Nonprofit Terms; Industry Terms: Not Available to Industry
How to cite: enz.079-GCN5 was a gift from Christopher Voigt (Addgene plasmid # 154046 ; http://n2t.net/addgene:154046 ; RRID:Addgene_154046)
